>Addgene plasmid #174333 | pN1mcherry-NKD2EFMUT | addgene full sequence | sequence record 349872 | Addgene NGS Result
ATCCCCTGATTCTGTGGATAACCGTATTACCGCCATGCATTAGTTATTAATAGTAATCAATTACGGGGTC
ATTAGTTCATAGCCCATATATGGAGTTCCGCGTTACATAACTTACGGTAAATGGCCCGCCTGGCTGACCG
CCCAACGACCCCCGCCCATTGACGTCAATAATGACGTATGTTCCCATAGTAACGCCAATAGGGACTTTCC
ATTGACGTCAATGGGTGGAGTATTTACGGTAAACTGCCCACTTGGCAGTACATCAAGTGTATCATATGCC
AAGTACGCCCCCTATTGACGTCAATGACGGTAAATGGCCCGCCTGGCATTATGCCCAGTACATGACCTTA
TGGGACTTTCCTACTTGGCAGTACATCTACGTATTAGTCATCGCTATTACCATGGTGATGCGGTTTTGGC
AGTACATCAATGGGCGTGGATAGCGGTTTGACTCACGGGGATTTCCAAGTCTCCACCCCATTGACGTCAA
TGGGAGTTTGTTTTGGCACCAAAATCAACGGGACTTTCCAAAATGTCGTAACAACTCCGCCCCATTGACG
CAAATGGGCGGTAGGCGTGTACGGTGGGAGGTCTATATAAGCAGAGCTGGTTTAGTGAACCGTCAGATCC
GCTAGCGCTACCGGACTCAGATCTCGAGATGGGGAAACTGCAGTCGAAGCACGCCGCCGCCGCCCGCAAG
CGGAGAGAGAGCCCGGAAGGGGACAGCTTCGTGGCGTCCGCGTACGCGAGCGGCCGCAAAGGCGCGGAGG
AAGCGGAGCGGCGCGCGCGGGACAAGCAGGAGCTGCCCAATGGGGACCCCAAGGAGGGGCCTTTCCGGGA
GGACCAGTGTCCCCTACAGGTGGCACTCCCCGCTGAGAAAGCTGAGGGCCGCGAGCACCCGGGACAACTC
CTCAGCGCAGATGACGGAGAGAGGGCAGCAAACCGCGAGGGCCCGCGAGGACCGGGCGGGCAGCGCCTCA
ACATTGACGCACTCCAGTGCGATGTCTCGGTGGAGGAGGACGACCGCCAGGAGTGGACGTTCACGCTCTA
TGCCTTTGCCAACTGCGGGAAGGTCACCAGGGAGGACATGTCCAGCCTCATGCACACCATCTATGAGGTC
GTGGATGCCTCGGTCAACCACTCCTCGGGCAGCAGCAAGACCCTCCGTGTGAAGCTAACCGTCAGCCCTG
AGCCCTCCAGCAAGAGGAAGGAGGGTCCTCCTGCTGGCCAGGACCGGGAGCCCACCCGTTGCAGGATGGA
GGGTGAACTGGCAGAGGAGCCAAGGGTGGCTGACAGGAGGTTGTCTGCACACGTCAGGAGGCCCAGTACT
GACCCCCAGCCCTGCTCGGAGCGGGGGCCCTACTGCGTGGACGAGAACACGGAGCGCAGAAACCACTACC
TGGACCTCGCCGGGATTGAGAACTACACGTCCAGATTCGGCCCTGGGTCCCCTCCTGTGCAAGCAAAGCA
GGAGCCCCAGGGCAGGGCCTCGCACCTCCAGGCCCGGTCCCGCTCCCAGGAGCCAGATACACATGCCGTA
CACCACCGCAGGTCACAGGTGCTGGTGGAACACGTCGTGCCAGCCTCGGAGCCTGCTGCCCGGGCCCTGG
ACACGCAGCCCCGGCCGAAGGGGCCGGAGAAGCAGTTCCTCAAGTCCCCCAAGGGCTCCGGGAAGCCGCC
TGGGGTGCCAGCCAGCAGCAAGTCCGGGAAAGCCTTCAGCTACTACCTGCCGGCCGTCCTGCCGCCCCAG
GCCCCTCAGGACGGCCACCACCTCCCGCAGCCCCCACCGCCACCCTACGGCCACAAGCGGTACCGCCAAA
AGGGCAGGGAGGGCCACTCGCCACTCAAGGCCCCACACGCTCAGCCTGCCACAGTGGAGCACGAGGTGGT
GCGGGACCTGCCGCCCACGCCAGCAGGAGAGGGCTACGCGGTGCCAGTGATCCAGCGGCACGAGCACCAC
CACCACCACGAGCACCACCACCACCACCACCACCACCACTTCCACCCGTCCCGAATTCTGCAGTCGACGG
TACCGCGGGCCCGGGATCCACCGGTCGCCACCATGGTGAGCAAGGGCGAGGAGGATAACATGGCCATCAT
CAAGGAGTTCATGCGCTTCAAGGTGCACATGGAGGGCTCCGTGAACGGCCACGAGTTCGAGATCGAGGGC
GAGGGCGAGGGCCGCCCCTACGAGGGCACCCAGACCGCCAAGCTGAAGGTGACCAAGGGTGGCCCCCTGC
CCTTCGCCTGGGACATCCTGTCCCCTCAGTTCATGTACGGCTCCAAGGCCTACGTGAAGCACCCCGCCGA
CATCCCCGACTACTTGAAGCTGTCCTTCCCCGAGGGCTTCAAGTGGGAGCGCGTGATGAACTTCGAGGAC
GGCGGCGTGGTGACCGTGACCCAGGACTCCTCCCTGCAGGACGGCGAGTTCATCTACAAGGTGAAGCTGC
GCGGCACCAACTTCCCCTCCGACGGCCCCGTAATGCAGAAGAAGACCATGGGCTGGGAGGCCTCCTCCGA
GCGGATGTACCCCGAGGACGGCGCCCTGAAGGGCGAGATCAAGCAGAGGCTGAAGCTGAAGGACGGCGGC
CACTACGACGCTGAGGTCAAGACCACCTACAAGGCCAAGAAGCCCGTGCAGCTGCCCGGCGCCTACAACG
TCAACATCAAGTTGGACATCACCTCCCACAACGAGGACTACACCATCGTGGAACAGTACGAACGCGCCGA
GGGCCGCCACTCCACCGGCGGCATGGACGAGCTGTACAAGTAGCGGCCGCGACTCTAGATCATAATCAGC
CATACCACATTTGTAGAGGTTTTACTTGCTTTAAAAAACCTCCCACACCTCCCCCTGAACCTGAAACATA
AAATGAATGCAATTGTTGTTGTTAACTTGTTTATTGCAGCTTATAATGGTTACAAATAAAGCAATAGCAT
CACAAATTTCACAAATAAAGCATTTTTTTCACTGCATTCTAGTTGTGGTTTGTCCAAACTCATCAATGTA
TCTTAAGGCGTAAATTGTAAGCGTTAATATTTTGTTAAAATTCGCGTTAAATTTTTGTTAAATCAGCTCA
TTTTTTAACCAATAGGCCGAAATCGGCAAAATCCCTTATAAATCAAAAGAATAGACCGAGATAGGGT
[37 nt withheld, positions 3148-3184]
AAAGAACGTGGACTCCAACGTCAAAGG
[49 nt withheld, positions 3212-3260]
T
[91 nt withheld, positions 3262-3352]
G
[124 nt withheld, positions 3354-3477]
CAGGTGGCACTTTTCGGGGAAATGTGCGCGGAACCCCTATTTGTTTATTTTTCTAAATACATTCAAATAT
GTATCCGCTCATGAGACAATAACCCTGATAAATGCTTCAATAATATTGAAAAAGGAAGAGTCCTGAGGCG
GAAAGAACCAGCTGTGGAATGTGTGTCAGTTAGGGTGTGGAAAGTCCCCAGGCTCCCCAGCAGGCAGAAG
TATGCAAAGCATGCATCTCAATTAGTCAGCAACCAGGTGTGGAAAGTCCCCAGGCTCCCCAGCAGGCAGA
AGTATGCAAAGCATGCATCTCAATTAGTCAGCAACCATAGTCCCGCCCCTAACTCCGCCCATCCCGCCCC
TAACTCCGCCCAGTTCCGCCCATTCTCCGCCCCATGGCTGACTAATTTTTTTTATTTATGCAGAGGCCGA
GGCCGCCTCGGCCTCTGAGCTATTCCAGAAGTAGTGAGGAGGCTTTTTTGGAGGCCTAGGCTTTTGCAAA
GATCGATCAAGAGACAGGATGAGGATCGTTTCGCATGATTGAACAAGATGGATTGCACGCAGGTTCTCCG
GCCGCTTGGGTGGAGAGGCTATTCGGCTATGACTGGGCACAACAGACAATCGGCTGCTCTGATGCCGCCG
TGTTCCGGCTGTCAGCGCAGGGGCGCCCGGTTCTTTTTGTCAAGACCGACCTGTCCGGTGCCCTGAATGA
ACTGCAAGACGAGGCAGCGCGGCTATCGTGGCTGGCCACGACGGGCGTTCCTTGCGCAGCTGTGCTCGAC
GTTGTCACTGAAGCGGGAAGGGACTGGCTGCTATTGGGCGAAGTGCCGGGGCAGGATCTCCTGTCATCTC
ACCTTGCTCCTGCCGAGAAAGTATCCATCATGGCTGATGCAATGCGGCGGCTGCATACGCTTGATCCGGC
TACCTGCCCATTCGACCACCAAGCGAAACATCGCATCGAGCGAGCACGTACTCGGATGGAAGCCGGTCTT
GTCGATCAGGATGATCTGGACGAAGAGCATCAGGGGCTCGCGCCAGCCGAACTGTTCGCCAGGCTCAAGG
CGAGCATGCCCGACGGCGAGGATCTCGTCGTGACCCATGGCGATGCCTGCTTGCCGAATATCATGGTGGA
AAATGGCCGCTTTTCTGGATTCATCGACTGTGGCCGGCTGGGTGTGGCGGACCGCTATCAGGACATAGCG
TTGGCTACCCGTGATATTGCTGAAGAGCTTGGCGGCGAATGGGCTGACCGCTTCCTCGTGCTTTACGGTA
TCGCCGCTCCCGATTCGCAGCGCATCGCCTTCTATCGCCTTCTTGACGAGTTCTTCTGAGCGGGACTCTG
GGGTTCGAAATGACCGACCAAGCGACGCCCAACCTGCCATCACGAGATTTCGATTCCACCGCCGCCTTCT
ATGAAAGGTTGGGCTTCGGAATCGTTTTCCGGGACGCCGGCTGGATGATCCTCCAGCGCGGGGATCTCAT
GCTGGAGTTCTTCGCCCACCCTAGGGGGAGGCTAACTGAAACACGGAAGGAGACAATACCGGAAGGAACC
CGCGCTATGACGGCAATAAAAAGACAGAATAAAACGCACGGTGTTGGGTCGTTTGTTCATAAACGCGGGG
TTCGGTCCCAGGGCTGGCACTCTGTCGATACCCCACCGAGACCCCATTGGGGCCAATACGCCCGCGTTTC
TTCCTTTTCCCCACCCCACCCCCCAAGTTCGGGTGAAGGCCCAGGGCTCGCAGCCAACGTCGGGGCGGCA
GGCCCTGCCATAGCCTCAGGTTACTCATATATACTTTAGATTGATTTAAAACTTCATTTTTAATTTAAAA
GGATCTAGGTGAAGATCCTTTTTGATAATCTCATGACCAAAATCCCTTAACGTGAGTTTTCGTTCCACTG
AGCGTCAGACCCCGTAGAAAAGATCAAAGGATCTTCTTGAGATCCTTTTTTTCTGCGCGTAATCTGCTGC
TTGCAAACAAAAAAACCACCGCTACCAGCGGTGGTTTGTTTGCCGGATCAAGAGCTACCAACTCTTTTTC
CGAAGGTAACTGGCTTCAGCAGAGCGCAGATACCAAATACTGTTCTTCTAGTGTAGCCGTAGTTAGGCCA
CCACTTCAAGAACTCTGTAGCACCGCCTACATACCTCGCTCTGCTAATCCTGTTACCAGTGGCTGCTGCC
AGTGGCGATAAGTCGTGTCTTACCGGGTTGGACTCAAGACGATAGTTACCGGATAAGGCGCAGCGGTCGG
GCTGAACGGGGGGTTCGTGCACACAGCCCAGCTTGGAGCGAACGACCTACACCGAACTGAGATACCTACA
GCGTGAGCTATGAGAAAGCGCCACGCTTCCCGAAGGGAGAAAGGCGGACAGGTATCCGGTAAGCGGCAGG
GTCGGAACAGGAGAGCGCACGAGGGAGCTTCCAGGGGGAAACGCCTGGTATCTTTATAGTCCTGTCGGGT
TTCGCCACCTCTGACTTGAGCGTCGATTTTTGTGATGCTCGTCAGGGGGGCGGAGCCTATGGAAAAACGC
CAGCAACGCGGCCTTTTTACGGTTCCTGGCCTTTTGCTGGCCTTTTGCTCACATGTTCTTTCCTGCGTT
Features (pLannotate 1.2.2; 17 found; start..end, strand, type, name):
      1..33      +  rep_origin     RSF ori (fragment): Plasmids containing the RSF 1030 origin of replication can be propagated in E. coli cells that contain additional plasmids with compatible origins.
    101..404     +  enhancer       CMV enhancer: human cytomegalovirus immediate early enhancer
    405..608     +  promoter       CMV promoter: human cytomegalovirus (CMV) immediate early promoter
    631..658     +  misc_feature   MCS (fragment): multiple cloning site
    659..2011    +  CDS            NKD2: NKD2_HUMAN - Experimental evidence at protein level: Swiss-Prot protein existence level 1. Cell autonomous antagonist of the canonical Wnt signaling pathway. May activate a second Wnt signaling pathway that controls planar cell polarity (By similarity). Required for processing of TGFA and for targeting of TGFA to the basolateral membrane of polarized epithelial cells. From Homo sapiens (Human).
   2012..2049    +  misc_feature   MCS (fragment): multiple cloning site
   2063..2773    +  CDS            mCherry: monomeric derivative of DsRed fluorescent protein (Shaner et al., 2004) mammalian codon-optimized
   2788..2871    +  CDS            large T antigen (fragment): large T antigen from SV40 (simian virus 40)
   2894..3015    +  polyA_signal   SV40 poly(A) signal: SV40 polyadenylation signal
   3049..3477    -  rep_origin     f1 ori (sequence partly withheld): f1 bacteriophage origin of replication; arrow indicates direction of (+) strand synthesis
   3504..3608    +  promoter       AmpR promoter: bla
   3610..3967    +  promoter       SV40 promoter: SV40 enhancer and early promoter
   4002..4796    +  CDS            NeoR/KanR: aminoglycoside phosphotransferase from Tn5; aph(3')-II (or nptII); confers resistance to neomycin, kanamycin, and G418 (Geneticin®)
   4817..4969    +  CDS            ble (fragment): BLE_KLEPN - Experimental evidence at protein level: Swiss-Prot protein existence level 1. Binding protein with a strong affinity to the bleomycin family of antibiotics. Binds to CL990; an antimitotic-antibiotic compound. From Klebsiella pneumoniae.
   5028..5075    +  polyA_signal   HSV TK poly(A) signal: herpes simplex virus thymidine kinase polyadenylation signal (Cole and Stacy, 1985)
   5166..5182    -  polyA_signal   bGH poly(A) signal (fragment): bovine growth hormone polyadenylation signal
   5404..5992    +  rep_origin     ori: high-copy-number ColE1/pMB1/pBR322/pUC origin of replication
