[The description below was written by a language model from this plasmid's Addgene catalogue record and pLannotate feature annotations shown in this document.]
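Description:
pN1mcherry-NKD2EFMUT is a mammalian expression plasmid built on the pmCherryN1 backbone, with a sequenced length of about 6.1 kb. It is maintained in E. coli at high copy through a ColE1/pUC-type origin and also carries an f1 phage origin. A single NeoR/KanR gene (Tn5 aminoglycoside phosphotransferase) serves both hosts. A bacterial bla-type promoter drives it for kanamycin selection in bacteria. The adjacent SV40 enhancer/early promoter, paired with an HSV TK polyadenylation signal, drives it in mammalian cells so that stable transfectants can be selected with G418. The short fragments annotated as RSF ori, ble, large T antigen and bGH poly(A) look like partial matches within backbone sequence rather than functional parts.

The payload is the human NKD2 (Naked2) cDNA, placed downstream of the CMV immediate-early enhancer and promoter. It is joined across residual multiple cloning site sequence to a C-terminal, mammalian codon-optimised mCherry, and the transcript is terminated by the SV40 poly(A) signal. The NKD2 coding sequence carries a 132DFD134>AFA change, replacing aspartates 132 and 134 with alanine within the EF-hand loop. EF-hand loops typically coordinate calcium through acidic residues, so this mutant presumably disrupts that motif, although the record does not describe the functional effect.

NKD2 is annotated as a cell-autonomous antagonist of canonical Wnt signalling that also has a role in TGFA trafficking. The associated publication concerns NKD2-mediated, stimulation-dependent ORAI1 trafficking and calcium entry in T cells. The construct therefore allows red-fluorescent imaging of the EF-hand mutant in transfected mammalian cells, most likely for comparison with wild-type NKD2. The cloning method is not recorded.
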