Addgene plasmid #174333: pN1mcherry-NKD2EFMUT
Purpose: encodes human NKD2 132DFD134>AFA mutant (two D mutated to A)cDNA with a C-terminal mCherry fusion.
Depositing lab: Sonal Srikanth. Depositing organization: University of California, Los Angeles (UCLA). Publication: NKD2 mediates stimulation-dependent ORAI1 trafficking to augment Ca(2+) entry in T cells. Wu B, Woo JS, Vila P, Jew M, Leung J, Sun Z, Srikanth S, Gwack Y. Cell Rep. 2021 Aug 24;36(8):109603. doi: 10.1016/j.celrep.2021.109603. PubMed 34433025.
Backbone
  Vector backbone: pmCherryN1
  Backbone size w/o insert (bp): 4700
  Vector type: Mammalian Expression
  Selectable markers: Neomycin (select with G418)
Growth in bacteria
  Bacterial resistance: Kanamycin, 50 μg/mL
  Growth temperature: 37°C
  Growth strain: DH5alpha
  Copy number: High Copy
Gene/Insert
  Gene/Insert name: Homo sapiens NKD inhibitor of WNT signaling pathway 2 (alt name: NKD2)
  Species: H. sapiens (human)
  Insert size (bp): 1355
  Mutation: NKD2132DFD134>AFA (substitutions of D132 and D134 to alanine within the EF-hand loop)
  GenBank ID: NM_033120.4
  Entrez Gene: NKD2 (a.k.a. Naked2)
  Promoter: CMV
  Tag / fusion protein: mCherry tag (C terminal on backbone)
  Cloning method: Unknown
  Sequencing primers: 5′ n/a
Terms and licenses: Academic/Nonprofit Terms; Industry Terms: Not Available to Industry
How to cite: pN1mcherry-NKD2EFMUT was a gift from Sonal Srikanth (Addgene plasmid # 174333 ; http://n2t.net/addgene:174333 ; RRID:Addgene_174333)
